Addgene plasmid #146250: pAc5.1C-Fluc-STOP-5BoxB-HSL_E
Purpose: Insect Expression of 5BoxB-HSL
Depositing lab: Elisa Izaurralde. Depositing organization: Max Planck Institute for Developmental Biology. Publication: Deadenylation is a widespread effect of miRNA regulation. Eulalio A, Huntzinger E, Nishihara T, Rehwinkel J, Fauser M, Izaurralde E. RNA. 2009 Jan . 15(1):21-32. 10.1261/rna.1399509 PubMed 19029310.
Backbone
  Vector backbone: Unknown
  Vector type: Insect Expression
Growth in bacteria
  Bacterial resistance: Ampicillin, 100 μg/mL
  Growth temperature: 37°C
  Growth strain: DH5alpha
  Copy number: Low Copy
Gene/Insert
  Gene/Insert name: 5BoxB-HSL
  Species: Other
  Cloning method: Unknown
Terms and licenses: Academic/Nonprofit Terms; Industry Terms: Not Available to Industry
Depositor comments: Plasmids from this collection were made available to the research community and donated after the lab closed. Please note that the sequence provided by the depositing laboratory may be theoretical/predicted or based on Sanger sequencing results. There may be discrepancies between sequencing results obtained by Addgene and the depositor sequence. If an Addgene verified sequence is not available, please contact before placing your order to request that our lab fully sequence the plasmid.
How to cite: pAc5.1C-Fluc-STOP-5BoxB-HSL_E was a gift from Elisa Izaurralde (Addgene plasmid # 146250 ; http://n2t.net/addgene:146250 ; RRID:Addgene_146250)
