[The description below was written by a language model from this plasmid's Addgene catalogue record and pLannotate feature annotations shown in this document.]
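Description:
pAc5.1C-Fluc-STOP-5BoxB-HSL_E is a 7.4 kb insect expression plasmid carrying a firefly luciferase tethering reporter for use in Drosophila cells. The catalogue lists the backbone as unknown, although the name and features point to a pAc5.1-type vector. It is propagated in E. coli through a ColE1/pUC-type origin and selected with ampicillin via the β-lactamase gene and its bla promoter. The repository lists it as low copy, although the origin is annotated as a high-copy type. A fragment of a tetracycline resistance gene and a fragment of SV40 large T antigen are also annotated; these appear to be non-functional backbone remnants.

Transcription is driven by the Drosophila actin 5C promoter, which gives strong constitutive expression in insect cells. It directs the firefly luciferase coding sequence, which per the name ends at a stop codon, so the downstream vector-derived V5 tag should not be translated. The 3′ untranslated region contains five boxB hairpins, the RNA elements bound by the bacteriophage λ N peptide, so that any protein fused to λN can be recruited to the reporter mRNA. Further downstream lies a histone 3′ UTR stem-loop (the HSL of the name), which in histone mRNAs directs 3′-end processing without polyadenylation. An SV40 poly(A) signal fragment is annotated just before it, but in reverse orientation.

This arrangement should yield a tetherable reporter transcript ending in a stem-loop rather than a poly(A) tail. That would make it possible to test whether silencing by a tethered factor depends on deadenylation, in keeping with the associated study of miRNA-mediated deadenylation. The record itself gives the purpose only as insect expression of 5BoxB-HSL.
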