Features (pLannotate 1.2.2; 16 found; start..end, strand, type, name):
     56..2568    +  promoter       Ac5 promoter: Drosophila melanogaster actin 5C promoter
   2594..4243    +  CDS            luciferase: firefly luciferase; luc
   4256..4283    +  polyA_signal   β-globin poly(A) (fragment): human β-globin polyadenylation signal
   4290..4308    +  protein_bind   boxB: λ N peptide binding site consisting of an RNA hairpin within the N-utliization (nut) site of the λ bacteriophage transcript (Tan and Frankel, 1995) λN peptide
   4332..4350    +  protein_bind   boxB: λ N peptide binding site consisting of an RNA hairpin within the N-utliization (nut) site of the λ bacteriophage transcript (Tan and Frankel, 1995) λN peptide
   4356..4374    +  protein_bind   boxB: λ N peptide binding site consisting of an RNA hairpin within the N-utliization (nut) site of the λ bacteriophage transcript (Tan and Frankel, 1995) λN peptide
   4414..4432    +  protein_bind   boxB: λ N peptide binding site consisting of an RNA hairpin within the N-utliization (nut) site of the λ bacteriophage transcript (Tan and Frankel, 1995) λN peptide
   4438..4456    +  protein_bind   boxB: λ N peptide binding site consisting of an RNA hairpin within the N-utliization (nut) site of the λ bacteriophage transcript (Tan and Frankel, 1995) λN peptide
   4492..4533    +  CDS            V5 tag: epitope tag from simian virus 5
   4633..4731    -  polyA_signal   SV40 poly(A) signal (fragment): SV40 polyadenylation signal
   4772..4818    +  ncRNA          Histone3: Accession: RF00032 - Histone 3' UTR stem-loop
   5016..5100    -  CDS            large T antigen (fragment): large T antigen from SV40 (simian virus 40)
   5101..5571    +  CDS            TcR (fragment): tetracycline efflux protein; tet; confers resistance to tetracycline
   5615..6203    -  rep_origin     ori: high-copy-number ColE1/pMB1/pBR322/pUC origin of replication
   6374..7234    -  CDS            AmpR: β-lactamase; bla; confers resistance to ampicillin, carbenicillin, and related antibiotics
   7235..7339    -  promoter       AmpR promoter: bla
>Addgene plasmid #146250 | pAc5.1C-Fluc-STOP-5BoxB-HSL_E | depositor full sequence | sequence record 288695 | Full Sequence
CTTCAAGGAATTAATTCTATATTCTAAAAACACAAATGATACTTCTAAAAAAAATCATGAATGGCATCAA
CTCTGAATCAAATCTTTGCAGATGCACCTACTTCTCATTTCCACTGTCACATCATTTTTCCAGATCTCGC
TGCCTGTTATGTGGCCCACAAACCAAGACACGTTTTATGGCCATTAAAGCTGGCTGATCGTCGCCAAACA
CCAAATACATATCAATATGTACATTCGAGAAAGAAGCGATCAAAGAAGCGTCTTCGGGCGAGTAGGAGAA
TGCGGAGGAGAAGGAGAACGAGCTGATCTAGTATCTCTCCACAATCCAATGCCAACTGACCAACTGGCCA
TATTCGGAGCAATTTGAAGCCAATTTCCATCGCCTGGCGATCGCTCCATTCTTGGCTATATGTTTTTCAC
CGTTCCCGGGGCCATTTTCAAAGACTCGTCGGTAAGATAAGATTGTGTCACTCGCTGTCTCTCTTCATTT
GTCGAAGAATGCTGAGGAATTTCGCGATGACGTCGGCGAGTATTTTGAAGAATGAGAATAATTTGTATTT
ATACGAAAATCAGTTAGTGGAATTTTCTACAAAAACATGTTATCTATAGATAATTTTGTTGCAAAATATG
TTGACTATGACAAAGATTGTATGTATATACCTTTAATGTATTCTCATTTTCTTATGTATTTATAATGGCA
ATGATGATACTGATGATATTTTAAGATGATGCCAGACCACAGGCTGATTTCTGCGTCTTTTGCCGAACGC
AGTGCATGTGCGGTTGTTGTTTTTTGGAATAGTTTCAATTTTCGGACTGTCCGCTTTGATTTCAGTTTCT
TGGCTTATTCAAAAAGCAAAGTAAAGCCAAAAAAGCGAGATGGCAATACCAAATGCGGCAAAACGGTAGT
GGAAGGAAAGGGGTGCGGGGCAGCGGAAGGAAGGGTGGGGCGGGGCGTGGCGGGGTCTGTGGCTGGGCGC
GACGTCACCGACGTTGGAGCCACTCCTTTGACCATGTGTGCGTGTGTGTATTATTCGTGTCTCGCCACTC
GCCGGTTGTTTTTTTCTTTTTATCTCGCTCTCTCTAGCGCCATCTCGTACGCATGCTCAACGCACCGCAT
GTTGCCGTGTCCTTTATGCGTCATTTTGGCTCGAAATAGGCAATTATTTAAACAAAGATTAGTCAACGAA
AACGCTAAAATAAATAAGTCTACAATATGGTTACTTATTGCCATGTGTGTGCAGCCAACGATAGCAACAA
AAGCAACAACACAGTGGCTTTCCCTCTTTCACTTTTTGTTTGCAAGCGCGTGCGAGCAAGACGGCACGAC
CGGCAAACGCAATTACGCTGACAAAGAGCAGACGAAGTTTTGGCCGAAAAACATCAAGGCGCCTGATACG
AATGCATTTGCAATAACAATTGCGATATTTAATATTGTTTATGAAGCTGTTTGACTTCAAAACACACAAA
AAAAAAAATAAAACAAATTATTTGAAAGAGAATTAGGAATCGGACAGCTTATCGTTACGGGCTAACAGCA
CACCGAGACGAAATAGCTTACCTGACGTCACAGCCTCTGGAAGAACTGCCGCCAAGCAGAGAGAGAGAGA
AAAAGAGGGAGAGCAGCTTAGACCGCATGTGCTTGTGTGTGAGGCGTCTCTCTCTTCGTCTCCTGTTTGC
GCAAACGCATAGACTGCACTGAGAAAATCGATTACCTATTTTTTATGAATGAATATTTGCACTATTACTA
TTCAAAACTATTAAGATAGCAATCACATTCAATAGCCAAATACTATACCACCTGAGCGATGCAACGAAAT
GATCAATTTGAGCAAAAATGCTGCATATTTAGGACGGCATCATTATAGAAATGCTTCTTGCTGTGTACTT
TTCTCTCGTCTGGCAGCTGTTTCGCCGTTATTGTTAAAACCGGCTTAAGTTAGGTGTGTTTTCTACGACT
AGTGATGCCCCTACTAGAAGATGTGTGTTGCACAAATGTCCCTGAATAACCAATTTGAAGTGCAGATAGC
AGTAAACGTAAGCTAATATGAATATTATTTAACTGTAATGTTTTAATATCGCTGGACATTACTAATAAAC
CCACTATAAACACATGTACATATGTATGTTTTGGCATACAATGAGTAGTTGGGGAAAAAATGTGTAAAAG
CACCGTGACCATCACAGCATAAAGATAACCAGCTGAAGTATCGAATATGAGTAACCCCCAAATTGAATCA
CATGCCGCAACTGATAGGACCCATGGAAGTACACTCTTCATGGCGATATACAAGACACACACAAGCACGA
ACACCCAGTTGCGGAGGAAATTCTCCGTAAATGAAAACCCAATCGGCGAACAATTCATACCCATATATGG
TAAAAGTTTTGAACGCGACTTGAGAGCGGAGAGCATTGCGGCTGATAAGGTTTTAGCGCTAAGCGGGCTT
TATAAAACGGGCTGCGGGACCAGTTTTCATATCACTACCGTTTGAGTTCTTGTGCTGTGTGGATACTCCT
CCCGACACAAAGCCGCTCCATCAGCCAGCAGTCGTCTAATCCAGAGACCCCGGATCGGGGTACCAACATG
GCCGAAGACGCCAAAAACATAAAGAAAGGCCCGGCACCATTCTATCCACTAGAGGATGGAACCGCTGGAG
AGCAACTGCATAAGGCTATGAAGAGATACGCCCTGGTTCCTGGAACAATTGCTTTTACAGATGCACATAT
CGAGGTGAACATCACGTACGCGGAATACTTCGAAATGTCCGTTCGGTTGGCAGAAGCTATGAAACGATAT
GGGCTGAATACAAATCACAGAATCGTCGTATGCAGTGAAAACTCTCTTCAATTCTTTATGCCGGTGTTGG
GCGCGTTATTTATCGGAGTTGCAGTTGCGCCCGCGAACGACATTTATAATGAACGTGAATTGCTCAACAG
TATGAACATTTCGCAGCCTACCGTAGTGTTTGTTTCCAAAAAGGGGTTGCAAAAAATTTTGAACGTGCAA
AAAAAATTACCAATAATCCAGAAAATTATTATCATGGATTCTAAAACGGATTACCAGGGATTTCAGTCGA
TGTACACGTTCGTCACATCTCATCTACCTCCCGGTTTTAATGAATACGATTTTGTACCAGAGTCCTTTGA
TCGTGACAAAACAATTGCACTGATAATGAACTCCTCTGGATCTACTGGGTTACCTAAGGGTGTGGCCCTT
CCGCATAGAACTGCCTGCGTCAGATTCTCGCATGCCAGAGATCCTATTTTTGGCAATCAAATCATTCCGG
ATACTGCGATTTTAAGTGTTGTTCCATTCCATCACGGTTTTGGAATGTTTACTACACTCGGATATTTGAT
ATGTGGATTTCGAGTCGTCTTAATGTATAGATTTGAAGAAGAGCTGTTTTTACGATCCCTTCAGGATTAC
AAAATTCAAAGTGCGTTGCTAGTACCAACCCTATTTTCATTCTTCGCCAAAAGCACTCTGATTGACAAAT
ACGATTTATCTAATTTACACGAAATTGCTTCTGGGGGCGCACCTCTTTCGAAAGAAGTCGGGGAAGCGGT
TGCAAAACGCTTCCATCTTCCAGGGATACGACAAGGATATGGGCTCACTGAGACTACATCAGCTATTCTG
ATTACACCCGAGGGGGATGATAAACCGGGCGCGGTCGGTAAAGTTGTTCCATTTTTTGAAGCGAAGGTTG
TGGATCTGGATACCGGGAAAACGCTGGGCGTTAATCAGAGAGGCGAATTATGTGTCAGAGGACCTATGAT
TATGTCCGGTTATGTAAACAATCCGGAAGCGACCAACGCCTTGATTGACAAGGATGGATGGCTACATTCT
GGAGACATAGCTTACTGGGACGAAGACGAACACTTCTTCATAGTTGACCGCTTGAAGTCTTTAATTAAAT
ACAAAGGGTATCAGGTGGCCCCCGCTGAATTGGAATCGATATTGTTACAACACCCCAACATCTTCGACGC
GGGCGTGGCAGGTCTTCCCGACGATGACGCCGGTGAACTTCCCGCCGCCGTTGTTGTTTTGGAGCACGGA
AAGACGATGACGGAAAAAGAGATCGTGGATTACGTCGCCAGTCAAGTAACAACCGCGAAAAAGTTGCGCG
GAGGAGTTGTGTTTGTGGACGAAGTACCGAAAGGTCTTACCGGAAAACTCGACGCAAGAAAAATCAGAGA
GATCCTCATAAAGGCCAAGAAGGGCGGAAAGTCCAAATTGTAAGAATTCGCTAGCTTCCCTAAGTCCAAC
TACCAAACTGGGGATTCCTGGGCCCTGAAGAAGGGCCCCTCGACTAGTCCAAATACAAACTGGGCCCTGA
AGAAGGGCCCATATAGGGCCCTGAAGAAGGGCCCTATCGAGGATATTATCTCGACTAAGTCCAACTACAA
ACTGGGCCCTGAAGAAGGGCCCATATAGGGCCCTGAAGAAGGGCCCTATCGAGGATATTATCTCGAGGTC
ACCCATTCGAAGGTAAGCCTATCCCTAACCCTCTCCTCGGTCTCGATTCTACGCGTACCGGTCATCATCA
CCATCACCATTGAGTTTAAACCCGCTGATCAGCCTCGACTGTGCCTTCTAAGGCCTGAGCTCGCTGATCA
GCCTCGATCGAGGATCCAGACATGATAAGATACATTGATGAGTTTGGACAAACCACAACTAGAATGCAGT
GAAAAAAATGCTTTATTTGTGAAATTTGTGATGCTATTGCTGCGGCCGCTCTAGAGTGTACATCCTGTGT
ACCCTTATTAAGCAATCGGTCCTTTTCAGGACCACCATTCAGTTTTTAAAAGGAGGAAGATTTTCAAAAA
GTATTTAATTTTATTGGTCGGGACTCCCAAAAAATATGTTAAACTAAAAATAAATGTCTGTCGTTCGTAC
TCTTTCAAATAGAATGTGTATTTCTAACATGGATTTGTACAGACTGTACAAATGGTTTCAGACACCGCAT
GTACAGCATCGCGGCCGCAAGTTAACAACAACAATTGCATTCATTTTATGTTTCAGGTTCAGGGGGAGGT
GTGGGAGGTTTTTTAAAGCAAGTAAAACCTCTACAAATGTGGTATGGCTGATTATGATCAGTCGACCGAT
GCCCTTGAGAGCCTTCAACCCAGTCAGCTCCTTCCGGTGGGCGCGGGGCATGACTATCGTCGCCGCACTT
ATGACTGTCTTCTTTATCATGCAACTCGTAGGACAGGTGCCGGCAGCGCTCTGGGTCATTTTCGGCGAGG
ACCGCTTTCGCTGGAGCGCGACGATGATCGGCCTGTCGCTTGCGGTATTCGGAATCTTGCACGCCCTCGC
TCAAGCCTTCGTCACTGGTCCCGCCACCAAACGTTTCGGCGAGAAGCAGGCCATTATCGCCGGCATGGCG
GCCGACGCGCTGGGCTACGTCTTGCTGGCGTTCGCGACGCGAGGCTGGATGGCCTTCCCCATTATGATTC
TTCTCGCTTCCGGCGGCATCGGGATGCCCGCGTTGCAGGCCATGCTGTCCAGGCAGGTAGATGACGACCA
TCAGGGACAGCTTCAAGGATCGCTCGCGGCTCTTACCAGCCAGCAAAAGGCCAGGAACCGTAAAAAGGCC
GCGTTGCTGGCGTTTTTCCATAGGCTCCGCCCCCCTGACGAGCATCACAAAAATCGACGCTCAAGTCAGA
GGTGGCGAAACCCGACAGGACTATAAAGATACCAGGCGTTTCCCCCTGGAAGCTCCCTCGTGCGCTCTCC
TGTTCCGACCCTGCCGCTTACCGGATACCTGTCCGCCTTTCTCCCTTCGGGAAGCGTGGCGCTTTCTCAA
TGCTCACGCTGTAGGTATCTCAGTTCGGTGTAGGTCGTTCGCTCCAAGCTGGGCTGTGTGCACGAACCCC
CCGTTCAGCCCGACCGCTGCGCCTTATCCGGTAACTATCGTCTTGAGTCCAACCCGGTAAGACACGACTT
ATCGCCACTGGCAGCAGCCACTGGTAACAGGATTAGCAGAGCGAGGTATGTAGGCGGTGCTACAGAGTTC
TTGAAGTGGTGGCCTAACTACGGCTACACTAGAAGGACAGTATTTGGTATCTGCGCTCTGCTGAAGCCAG
TTACCTTCGGAAAAAGAGTTGGTAGCTCTTGATCCGGCAAACAAACCACCGCTGGTAGCGGTGGTTTTTT
TGTTTGCAAGCAGCAGATTACGCGCAGAAAAAAAGGATCTCAAGAAGATCCTTTGATCTTTTCTACGGGG
TCTGACGCTCAGTGGAACGAAAACTCACGTTAAGGGATTTTGGTCATGAGATTATCAAAAAGGATCTTCA
CCTAGATCCTTTTAAATTAAAAATGAAGTTTTAAATCAATCTAAAGTATATATGAGTAAACTTGGTCTGA
CAGTTACCAATGCTTAATCAGTGAGGCACCTATCTCAGCGATCTGTCTATTTCGTTCATCCATAGTTGCC
TGACTCCCCGTCGTGTAGATAACTACGATACGGGAGGGCTTACCATCTGGCCCCAGTGCTGCAATGATAC
CGCGAGACCCACGCTCACCGGCTCCAGATTTATCAGCAATAAACCAGCCAGCCGGAAGGGCCGAGCGCAG
AAGTGGTCCTGCAACTTTATCCGCCTCCATCCAGTCTATTAATTGTTGCCGGGAAGCTAGAGTAAGTAGT
TCGCCAGTTAATAGTTTGCGCAACGTTGTTGCCATTGCTGCAGGCATCGTGGTGTCACGCTCGTCGTTTG
GTATGGCTTCATTCAGCTCCGGTTCCCAACGATCAAGGCGAGTTACATGATCCCCCATGTTGTGCAAAAA
AGCGGTTAGCTCCTTCGGTCCTCCGATCGTTGTCAGAAGTAAGTTGGCCGCAGTGTTATCACTCATGGTT
ATGGCAGCACTGCATAATTCTCTTACTGTCATGCCATCCGTAAGATGCTTTTCTGTGACTGGTGAGTACT
CAACCAAGTCATTCTGAGAATAGTGTATGCGGCGACCGAGTTGCTCTTGCCCGGCGTCAACACGGGATAA
TACCGCGCCACATAGCAGAACTTTAAAAGTGCTCATCATTGGAAAACGTTCTTCGGGGCGAAAACTCTCA
AGGATCTTACCGCTGTTGAGATCCAGTTCGATGTAACCCACTCGTGCACCCAACTGATCTTCAGCATCTT
TTACTTTCACCAGCGTTTCTGGGTGAGCAAAAACAGGAAGGCAAAATGCCGCAAAAAAGGGAATAAGGGC
GACACGGAAATGTTGAATACTCATACTCTTCCTTTTTCAATATTATTGAAGCATTTATCAGGGTTATTGT
CTCATGAGCGGATACATATTTGAATGTATTTAGAAAAATAAACAAATAGGGGTTCCGCGCACATTTCCCC
GAAAAGTGCCACCTGACGTCTAAGAAACCATTATTATCATGACATTAACCTATAAAAATAGGCGTATCAC
GAGCCCTTTCGT
